>Addgene plasmid #158315 | pLKO_Ollas.C.VSVg_NGFR | addgene full sequence | sequence record 329898 | Addgene NGS Result
TCGACGGTATCGATCACGAGACTAGTATCGAGCGGCCGCCCCCTTCACCGAGGGCCTATTTCCCATGATT
CCTTCATATTTGCATATACGATACAAGGCTGTTAGAGAGATAATTGGAATTAATTTGACTGTAAACACAA
AGATATTAGTACAAAATACGTGACGTAGAAAGTAATAATTTCTTGGGTAGTTTGCAGTTTTAAAATTATG
TTTTAAAATGGACTATCATATGCTTACCGTAACTTGAAAGTATTTCGATTTCTTGGCTTTATATATCTTG
TGGAAAGGACGAAACACCGGGTCTTCGAGAAGACCTGTTTTAGAGCTAGAAATAGCAAGTTAAAATAAGG
CTAGTCCGTTATCAACTTGAAAAAGTGGCACCGAGTCGGTGCTTTTTTTAATTCTCGACCTCGAGACAAA
TGGCAGTATTCATCCACAATTTTAAAAGAAAAGGGGGGATTGGGGGGTACAGTGCAGGGGAAAGAATAGT
AGACATAATAGCAACAGACATACAAACTAAAGAATTACAAAAACAAATTACAAAAATTCAAAATTTTCGG
GTTTATTACAGGGACAGCAGAGATCCACTTTGGCCGCGGCTCGAGGCGATAAGCTTTGCAAAGATGGATA
AAGTTTTAAACAGAGAGGAATCTTTGCAGCTAATGGACCTTCTAGGTCTTGAAAGGAGTGGGAATTGGCT
CCGGTGCCCGTCAGTGGGCAGAGCGCACATCGCCCACAGTCCCCGAGAAGTTGGGGGGAGGGGTCGGCAA
TTGAACCGGTGCCTAGAGAAGGTGGCGCGGGGTAAACTGGGAAAGTGATGTCGTGTACTGGCTCCGCCTT
TTTCCCGAGGGTGGGGGAGAACCGTATATAAGTGCAGTAGTCGCCGTGAACGTTCTTTTTCGCAACGGGT
TTGCCGCCAGAACACAGGTAAGTGCCGTGTGTGGTTCCCGCGGGCCTGGCCTCTTTACGGGTTATGGCCC
TTGCGTGCCTTGAATTACTTCCACCTGGCTGCAGTACGTGATTCTTGATCCCGAGCTTCGGGTTGGAAGT
GGGTGGGAGAGTTCGAGGCCTTGCGCTTAAGGAGCCCCTTCGCCTCGTGCTTGAGTTGAGGCCTGGCCTG
GGCGCTGGGGCCGCCGCGTGCGAATCTGGTGGCACCTTCGCGCCTGTCTCGCTGCTTTCGATAAGTCTCT
AGCCATTTAAAATTTTTGATGACCTGCTGCGACGCTTTTTTTCTGGCAAGATAGTCTTGTAAATGCGGGC
CAAGATCTGCACACTGGTATTTCGGTTTTTGGGGCCGCGGGCGGCGACGGGGCCCGTGCGTCCCAGCGCA
CATGTTCGGCGAGGCGGGGCCTGCGAGCGCGGCCACCGAGAATCGGACGGGGGTAGTCTCAAGCTGGCCG
GCCTGCTCTGGTGCCTGGCCTCGCGCCGCCGTGTATCGCCCCGCCCTGGGCGGCAAGGCTGGCCCGGTCG
GCACCAGTTGCGTGAGCGGAAAGATGGCCGCTTCCCGGCCCTGCTGCAGGGAGCTCAAAATGGAGGACGC
GGCGCTCGGGAGAGCGGGCGGGTGAGTCACCCACACAAAGGAAAAGGGCCTTTCCGTCCTCAGCCGTCGC
TTCATGTGACTCCACGGAGTACCGGGCGCCGTCCAGGCACCTCGATTAGTTCTCGAGCTTTTGGAGTACG
TCGTCTTTAGGTTGGGGGGAGGGGTTTTATGCGATGGAGTTTCCCCACACTGAGTGGGTGGAGACTGAAG
TTAGGCCAGCTTGGCACTTGATGTAATTCTCCTTGGAATTTGCCCTTTTTGAGTTTGGATCTTGGTTCAT
TCTCAAGCCTCAGACAGTGGTTCAAAGTTTTTTTCTTCCATTTCAGGTGTCGTGAGGAATTCTGCAGTCG
ATCGACGGTACCGCGGGCCCGGGATCCACGGTCGCCACCATGGGGGCAGGTGCCACCGGCCGCGCCATGG
ACGGGCCGCGCCTGCTGCTGTTGCTGCTTCTGGGGGTGTCCCTTGGAGGTGCCAAGGAGGCATGCAGCGG
CTTCGCCAACGAGCTGGGCCCCAGGCTGATGGGCAAGTGCGGAGGAGGCGGGGGAGGGGAGGACCAGGTG
GACCCCAGGCTGATCGACGGCAAGGGAGGAGGCGGGGGAGGGTATACAGATATCGAAATGAATAGACTCG
GAAAGCCCACAGGCCTGTACACACACAGCGGTGAGTGCTGCAAAGCCTGCAACCTGGGCGAGGGTGTGGC
CCAGCCTTGTGGAGCCAACCAGACCGTGTGTGAGCCCTGCCTGGACAGCGTGACGTTCTCCGACGTGGTG
AGCGCGACCGAGCCGTGCAAGCCGTGCACCGAGTGCGTGGGGCTCCAGAGCATGTCGGCGCCGTGCGTGG
AGGCCGACGACGCCGTGTGCCGCTGCGCCTACGGCTACTACCAGGATGAGACGACTGGGCGCTGCGAGGC
GTGCCGCGTGTGCGAGGCGGGCTCGGGCCTCGTGTTCTCCTGCCAGGACAAGCAGAACACCGTGTGCGAG
GAGTGCCCCGACGGCACGTATTCCGACGAGGCCAACCACGTGGACCCGTGCCTGCCCTGCACCGTGTGCG
AGGACACCGAGCGCCAGCTCCGCGAGTGCACACGCTGGGCCGACGCCGAGTGCGAGGAGATCCCTGGCCG
TTGGATTACACGGTCCACACCCCCAGAGGGCTCGGACAGCACAGCCCCCAGCACCCAGGAGCCTGAGGCA
CCTCCAGAACAAGACCTCATAGCCAGCACGGTGGCAGGTGTGGTGACCACAGTGATGGGCAGCTCCCAGC
CCGTGGTGACCCGAGGCACCACCGACAACCTCATCCCTGTCTATTGCTCCATCCTGGCTGCTGTGGTTGT
GGGCCTTGTGGCCTACATAGCCTTCAAGAGGTGGAACAGGGGTATCCTCTAGAGCGGCCGCGTCGACAAT
CAACCTCTGGATTACAAAATTTGTGAAAGATTGACTGGTATTCTTAACTATGTTGCTCCTTTTACGCTAT
GTGGATACGCTGCTTTAATGCCTTTGTATCATGCTATTGCTTCCCGTATGGCTTTCATTTTCTCCTCCTT
GTATAAATCCTGGTTGCTGTCTCTTTATGAGGAGTTGTGGCCCGTTGTCAGGCAACGTGGCGTGGTGTGC
ACTGTGTTTGCTGACGCAACCCCCACTGGTTGGGGCATTGCCACCACCTGTCAGCTCCTTTCCGGGACTT
TCGCTTTCCCCCTCCCTATTGCCACGGCGGAACTCATCGCCGCCTGCCTTGCCCGCTGCTGGACAGGGGC
TCGGCTGTTGGGCACTGACAATTCCGTGGTGTTGTCGGGGAAGCTGACGTCCTTTCCATGGCTGCTCGCC
TGTGTTGCCACCTGGATTCTGCGCGGGACGTCCTTCTGCTACGTCCCTTCGGCCCTCAATCCAGCGGACC
TTCCTTCCCGCGGCCTGCTGCCGGCTCTGCGGCCTCTTCCGCATCTTCGCCTTCGCCCTCAGACGAGTCG
GATCTCCCTTTGGGCCGCCTCCCCGCCTGGGTACCTTTAAGACCAATGACTTACAAGGCAGCTGTAGATC
TTAGCCACTTTTTAAAAGAAAAGGGGGGACTGGAAGGGCTAATTCACTCCCAACGAAGATAAGATCTGCT
TTTTGCTTGTACTGGGTCTCTCTGGTTAGACCAGATCTGAGCCTGGGAGCTCTCTGGCTAACTAGGGAAC
CCACTGCTTAAGCCTCAATAAAGCTTGCCTTGAGTGCTTCAAGTAGTGTGTGCCCGTCTGTTGTGTGACT
CTGGTAACTAGAGATCCCTCAGACCCTTTTAGTCAGTGTGGAAAATCTCTAGCAGTAGTAGTTCATGTCA
TCTTATTATTCAGTATTTATAACTTGCAAAGAAATGAATATCAGAGAGTGAGAGGAACTTGTTTATTGCA
GCTTATAATGGTTACAAATAAAGCAATAGCATCACAAATTTCACAAATAAAGCATTTTTTTCACTGCATT
CTAGTTGTGGTTTGTCCAAACTCATCAATGTATCTTATCATGTCTGGCTCTAGCTATCCCGCCCCTAACT
CCGCCCATCCCGCCCCTAACTCCGCCCAGTTCCGCCCATTCTCCGCCCCATGGCTGACTAATTTTTTTTA
TTTATGCAGAGGCCGAGGCCGCCTCGGCCTCTGAGCTATTCCAGAAGTAGTGAGGAGGCTTTTTTGGAGG
CCTAGGGACGTACCCAATTCGCCCTATAGTGAGTCGTATTACGCGCGCTCACTGGCCGTCGTTTTACAAC
GTCGTGACTGGGAAAACCCTGGCGTTACCCAACTTAATCGCCTTGCAGCACATCCCCCTTTCGCCAGCTG
GCGTAATAGCGAAGAGGCCCGCACCGATCGCCCTTCCCAACAGTTGCGCAGCCTGAATGGCGAATGGG
[124 nt withheld, positions 4409-4532]
C
[91 nt withheld, positions 4534-4624]
A
[49 nt withheld, positions 4626-4674]
CCTTTGACGTTGGAGTCCACGTTCTTT
[37 nt withheld, positions 4702-4738]
ACCCTATCTCGGTCTATTCTTTTGATTTATAAGGGATTTTGCCGATTTCGGCCTATTGGTTAAAAAATGA
GCTGATTTAACAAAAATTTAACGCGAATTTTAACAAAATATTAACGCTTACAATTTAGGTGGCACTTTTC
GGGGAAATGTGCGCGGAACCCCTATTTGTTTATTTTTCTAAATACATTCAAATATGTATCCGCTCATGAG
ACAATAACCCTGATAAATGCTTCAATAATATTGAAAAAGGAAGAGTATGAGTATTCAACATTTCCGTGTC
GCCCTTATTCCCTTTTTTGCGGCATTTTGCCTTCCTGTTTTTGCTCACCCAGAAACGCTGGTGAAAGTAA
AAGATGCTGAAGATCAGTTGGGTGCACGAGTGGGTTACATCGAACTGGATCTCAACAGCGGTAAGATCCT
TGAGAGTTTTCGCCCCGAAGAACGTTTTCCAATGATGAGCACTTTTAAAGTTCTGCTATGTGGCGCGGTA
TTATCCCGTATTGACGCCGGGCAAGAGCAACTCGGTCGCCGCATACACTATTCTCAGAATGACTTGGTTG
AGTACTCACCAGTCACAGAAAAGCATCTTACGGATGGCATGACAGTAAGAGAATTATGCAGTGCTGCCAT
AACCATGAGTGATAACACTGCGGCCAACTTACTTCTGACAACGATCGGAGGACCGAAGGAGCTAACCGCT
TTTTTGCACAACATGGGGGATCATGTAACTCGCCTTGATCGTTGGGAACCGGAGCTGAATGAAGCCATAC
CAAACGACGAGCGTGACACCACGATGCCTGTAGCAATGGCAACAACGTTGCGCAAACTATTAACTGGCGA
ACTACTTACTCTAGCTTCCCGGCAACAATTAATAGACTGGATGGAGGCGGATAAAGTTGCAGGACCACTT
CTGCGCTCGGCCCTTCCGGCTGGCTGGTTTATTGCTGATAAATCTGGAGCCGGTGAGCGTGGGTCTCGCG
GTATCATTGCAGCACTGGGGCCAGATGGTAAGCCCTCCCGTATCGTAGTTATCTACACGACGGGGAGTCA
GGCAACTATGGATGAACGAAATAGACAGATCGCTGAGATAGGTGCCTCACTGATTAAGCATTGGTAACTG
TCAGACCAAGTTTACTCATATATACTTTAGATTGATTTAAAACTTCATTTTTAATTTAAAAGGATCTAGG
TGAAGATCCTTTTTGATAATCTCATGACCAAAATCCCTTAACGTGAGTTTTCGTTCCACTGAGCGTCAGA
CCCCGTAGAAAAGATCAAAGGATCTTCTTGAGATCCTTTTTTTCTGCGCGTAATCTGCTGCTTGCAAACA
AAAAAACCACCGCTACCAGCGGTGGTTTGTTTGCCGGATCAAGAGCTACCAACTCTTTTTCCGAAGGTAA
CTGGCTTCAGCAGAGCGCAGATACCAAATACTGTTCTTCTAGTGTAGCCGTAGTTAGGCCACCACTTCAA
GAACTCTGTAGCACCGCCTACATACCTCGCTCTGCTAATCCTGTTACCAGTGGCTGCTGCCAGTGGCGAT
AAGTCGTGTCTTACCGGGTTGGACTCAAGACGATAGTTACCGGATAAGGCGCAGCGGTCGGGCTGAACGG
GGGGTTCGTGCACACAGCCCAGCTTGGAGCGAACGACCTACACCGAACTGAGATACCTACAGCGTGAGCT
ATGAGAAAGCGCCACGCTTCCCGAAGGGAGAAAGGCGGACAGGTATCCGGTAAGCGGCAGGGTCGGAACA
GGAGAGCGCACGAGGGAGCTTCCAGGGGGAAACGCCTGGTATCTTTATAGTCCTGTCGGGTTTCGCCACC
TCTGACTTGAGCGTCGATTTTTGTGATGCTCGTCAGGGGGGCGGAGCCTATGGAAAAACGCCAGCAACGC
GGCCTTTTTACGGTTCCTGGCCTTTTGCTGGCCTTTTGCTCACATGTTCTTTCCTGCGTTATCCCCTGAT
TCTGTGGATAACCGTATTACCGCCTTTGAGTGAGCTGATACCGCTCGCCGCAGCCGAACGACCGAGCGCA
GCGAGTCAGTGAGCGAGGAAGCGGAAGAGCGCCCAATACGCAAACCGCCTCTCCCCGCGCGTTGGCCGAT
TCATTAATGCAGCTGGCACGACAGGTTTCCCGACTGGAAAGCGGGCAGTGAGCGCAACGCAATTAATGTG
AGTTAGCTCACTCATTAGGCACCCCAGGCTTTACACTTTATGCTTCCGGCTCGTATGTTGTGTGGAATTG
TGAGCGGATAACAATTTCACACAGGAAACAGCTATGACCATGATTACGCCAAGCGCGCAATTAACCCTCA
CTAAAGGGAACAAAAGCTGGAGCTGCAAGCTTAATGTAGTCTTATGCAATACTCTTGTAGTCTTGCAACA
TGGTAACGATGAGTTAGCAACATGCCTTACAAGGAGAGAAAAAGCACCGTGCATGGCGATTGGTGGAAGT
AAGGTGGTACGATCGTGCCTTATTAGGAAGGCAACAGACGGGTCTGACATGGATTGGACGAACCACTGAA
TTGCCGCATTGCAGAGATATTGTATTTAAGTGCCTAGCTCGATACATAAACGGGTCTCTCTGGTTAGACC
AGATCTGAGCCTGGGAGCTCTCTGGCTAACTAGGGAACCCACTGCTTAAGCCTCAATAAAGCTTGCCTTG
AGTGCTTCAAGTAGTGTGTGCCCGTCTGTTGTGTGACTCTGGTAACTAGAGATCCCTCAGACCCTTTTAG
TCAGTGTGGAAAATCTCTAGCAGTGGCGCCCGAACAGGGACTTGAAAGCGAAAGGGAAACCAGAGGAGCT
CTCTCGACGCAGGACTCGGCTTGCTGAAGCGCGCACGGCAAGAGGCGAGGGGCGGCGACTGGTGAGTACG
CCAAAAATTTTGACTAGCGGAGGCTAGAAGGAGAGAGATGGGTGCGAGAGCGTCAGTATTAAGCGGGGGA
GAATTAGATCGCGATGGGAAAAAATTCGGTTAAGGCCAGGGGGAAAGAAAAAATATAAATTAAAACATAT
AGTATGGGCAAGCAGGGAGCTAGAACGATTCGCAGTTAATCCTGGCCTGTTAGAAACATCAGAAGGCTGT
AGACAAATACTGGGACAGCTACAACCATCCCTTCAGACAGGATCAGAAGAACTTAGATCATTATATAATA
CAGTAGCAACCCTCTATTGTGTGCATCAAAGGATAGAGATAAAAGACACCAAGGAAGCTTTAGACAAGAT
AGAGGAAGAGCAAAACAAAAGTAAGACCACCGCACAGCAAGCGGCCGCTGATCTTCAGACCTGGAGGAGG
AGATATGAGGGACAATTGGAGAAGTGAATTATATAAATATAAAGTAGTAAAAATTGAACCATTAGGAGTA
GCACCCACCAAGGCAAAGAGAAGAGTGGTGCAGAGAGAAAAAAGAGCAGTGGGAATAGGAGCTTTGTTCC
TTGGGTTCTTGGGAGCAGCAGGAAGCACTATGGGCGCAGCGTCAATGACGCTGACGGTACAGGCCAGACA
ATTATTGTCTGGTATAGTGCAGCAGCAGAACAATTTGCTGAGGGCTATTGAGGCGCAACAGCATCTGTTG
CAACTCACAGTCTGGGGCATCAAGCAGCTCCAGGCAAGAATCCTGGCTGTGGAAAGATACCTAAAGGATC
AACAGCTCCTGGGGATTTGGGGTTGCTCTGGAAAACTCATTTGCACCACTGCTGTGCCTTGGAATGCTAG
TTGGAGTAATAAATCTCTGGAACAGATTTGGAATCACACGACCTGGATGGAGTGGGACAGAGAAATTAAC
AATTACACAAGCTTAATACACTCCTTAATTGAAGAATCGCAAAACCAGCAAGAAAAGAATGAACAAGAAT
TATTGGAATTAGATAAATGGGCAAGTTTGTGGAATTGGTTTAACATAACAAATTGGCTGTGGTATATAAA
ATTATTCATAATGATAGTAGGAGGCTTGGTAGGTTTAAGAATAGTTTTTGCTGTACTTTCTATAGTGAAT
AGAGTTAGGCAGGGATATTCACCATTATCGTTTCAGACCCACCTCCCAACCCCGAGGGGACCCGACAGGC
CCGAAGGAATAGAAGAAGAAGGTGGAGAGAGAGACAGAGACAGATCCATTCGATTAGTGAACGGATC
Features (pLannotate 1.2.2; 29 found; start..end, strand, type, name):
     50..290     +  promoter       U6 promoter: RNA polymerase III promoter for human U6 snRNA
    317..392     +  misc_RNA       gRNA scaffold: guide RNA scaffold for the Streptococcus pyogenes CRISPR/Cas9 system
    440..557     +  misc_feature   cPPT/CTS: central polypurine tract and central termination sequence of HIV-1
    624..690     +  CDS            small t antigen (fragment): SV40 (simian virus 40) small t antigen
    697..1875    +  promoter       EF-1α promoter: strong constitutive promoter for human elongation factor EF-1α
   1892..1917    +  misc_feature   MCS (fragment): multiple cloning site
   1930..2907    +  CDS            NGFR (fragment): TNR16_HUMAN - Also known as TNFRSF16. Experimental evidence at protein level: Swiss-Prot protein existence level 1. Low affinity receptor which can bind to NGF, BDNF, NTF3, and NTF4. Forms a heterodimeric receptor with SORCS2 that binds the precursor forms of NGF, BDNF and NTF3 with high affinity, and has much lower affinity for mature NGF and BDNF (PubMed:24908487). Plays an important role in differentiation and survival of specific neuronal populations during development (By similarity). Can mediate cell survival as well as cell death of neural cells. Plays a role in the inactivation of RHOA
   2938..3526    +  misc_feature   WPRE: woodchuck hepatitis virus posttranscriptional regulatory element
   3531..3668    +  CDS            nef (fragment): NEF_HV1LA - Experimental evidence at protein level: Swiss-Prot protein existence level 1. Extracellular Nef protein targets CD4(+) T-lymphocytes for apoptosis by interacting with CXCR4 surface receptors. From Human immunodeficiency virus type 1 group M subtype B (isolate Lai) (HIV-1).
   3654..3834    +  LTR            5' LTR (truncated): truncated 5' long terminal repeat (LTR) from HIV-1
   3906..4027    +  polyA_signal   SV40 poly(A) signal: SV40 polyadenylation signal
   4067..4202    +  rep_origin     SV40 ori: SV40 origin of replication
   4223..4241    -  promoter       T7 promoter: promoter for bacteriophage T7 RNA polymerase
   4249..4404    +  CDS            lacZα (fragment): LacZα fragment of β-galactosidase; lacZ fragment
   4409..4837    +  rep_origin     f1 ori (sequence partly withheld): f1 bacteriophage origin of replication; arrow indicates direction of (+) strand synthesis
   4890..4994    +  promoter       AmpR promoter: bla
   4995..5855    +  CDS            AmpR: β-lactamase; bla; confers resistance to ampicillin, carbenicillin, and related antibiotics
   6026..6614    +  rep_origin     ori: high-copy-number ColE1/pMB1/pBR322/pUC origin of replication
   6797..6889    +  CDS            lacI (fragment): lac repressor; lacI; The lac repressor binds to the lac operator to inhibit transcription in E. coli. This inhibition can be relieved by adding lactose or isopropyl-β-D-thiogalactopyranoside (IPTG).
   6902..6923    +  protein_bind   CAP binding site: CAP binding activates transcription in the presence of cAMP. E. coli catabolite activator protein
   6938..6968    +  promoter       lac promoter: promoter for the E. coli lac operon
   6976..6992    +  protein_bind   lac operator: The lac repressor binds to the lac operator to inhibit transcription in E. coli. This inhibition can be relieved by adding lactose or isopropyl-β-D-thiogalactopyranoside (IPTG). lac repressor encoded by lacI
   7037..7055    +  promoter       T3 promoter: promoter for bacteriophage T3 RNA polymerase
   7083..7309    +  promoter       RSV promoter: Rous sarcoma virus enhancer/promoter
   7310..7490    +  LTR            5' LTR (truncated): truncated 5' long terminal repeat (LTR) from HIV-1
   7537..7662    +  misc_feature   HIV-1 Ψ: packaging signal of human immunodeficiency virus type 1
   7646..8009    +  CDS            HIV-1 gag (fragment): gag protein from human immunodeficiency virus 1; gag
   8155..8388    +  misc_feature   RRE: The Rev response element (RRE) of HIV-1 allows for Rev-dependent mRNA export from the nucleus to the cytoplasm.
   8765..8865    +  CDS            Rev (fragment): human immunodeficiency virus 1 (HIV-1) Rev protein; rev; enhances nuclear export of unspliced and incompletely spliced viral mRNAs
