[The description below was written by a language model from this plasmid's Addgene catalogue record and pLannotate feature annotations shown in this document.]
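Description:
pLKO_Ollas.C.VSVg_NGFR is a lentiviral CRISPR vector on the pLKO backbone (sequenced at about 8.9 kb) that pairs a guide RNA expression cassette with a protein barcode, or "Pro-Code", so that transduced cells can be identified by cytometry. It is propagated in E. coli through a high-copy ColE1/pUC-type origin with ampicillin selection (AmpR). An f1 origin, an SV40 origin and leftover lac, T7 and T3 elements from the cloning backbone are also present. The viral portion follows a third-generation layout. An RSV promoter drives a truncated HIV-1 5' LTR, followed by the Ψ packaging signal with a gag fragment, the RRE for Rev-dependent export of genomic RNA, and the cPPT/CTS. A WPRE and a second truncated LTR close the transfer unit, with an SV40 polyadenylation signal downstream.

Between the LTRs sit two expression units. A human U6 Pol III promoter lies upstream of the S. pyogenes Cas9 guide RNA scaffold, forming the cassette into which an sgRNA spacer is cloned. No Cas9 gene is annotated, so the nuclease presumably has to be supplied separately. Downstream, the EF-1α promoter drives human NGFR truncated to remove its signalling domain (dNGFR), which serves as an inert cell-surface scaffold. It carries an N-terminal combination of epitope tags listed as Ollas, C and VSVg. The feature table annotates only the NGFR fragment and does not mark the individual epitopes. Each epitope combination identifies a particular vector, and hence the guide cloned into it. Antibody staining of the tags therefore reveals which perturbation each cell received, enabling pooled phenotypic CRISPR screens and vector or cell tracking at single-cell resolution.
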