Addgene plasmid #158315: pLKO_Ollas.C.VSVg_NGFR
Purpose: Protein Barcode (Pro-Code) for vector/cell tracking. Contains U6 trRNA cassette for sgRNA cloning. Enables phenotypic CRISPR screens at a single cell resolution (using cytometry).
Depositing lab: Brian Brown. Depositing organization: Icahn School of Medicine at Mount Sinai. Publication: Protein Barcodes Enable High-Dimensional Single-Cell CRISPR Screens. Wroblewska A, Dhainaut M, Ben-Zvi B, Rose SA, Park ES, Amir ED, Bektesevic A, Baccarini A, Merad M, Rahman AH, Brown BD. Cell. 2018 Nov 1;175(4):1141-1155.e16. doi: 10.1016/j.cell.2018.09.022. Epub 2018 Oct 18. PubMed 30343902.
Backbone
  Vector backbone: pLKO
  Backbone size w/o insert (bp): 9000
  Vector type: Lentiviral, CRISPR
Growth in bacteria
  Bacterial resistance: Ampicillin, 100 μg/mL
  Growth temperature: 37°C
  Growth strain: NEB Stable
  Copy number: High Copy
Gene/Insert
  Gene/Insert name: Pro-Code Tagged human dNGFR
  Species: H. sapiens (human)
  Insert size (bp): 1000
  Mutation: Truncation of the signaling domain
  Entrez Gene: NGFR (a.k.a. CD271, Gp80-LNGFR, TNFRSF16, p75(NTR), p75NTR)
  Promoter: EF1a
  Tag / fusion protein: Ollas.C.VSVg (N terminal on insert)
  Cloning method: Restriction Enzyme; 5′ cloning site Unknown (unknown if destroyed)
  Sequencing primers: 5′ cctttttgagtttggatcttggttcat
Terms and licenses: Academic/Nonprofit Terms; Industry Terms: Not Available to Industry
How to cite: pLKO_Ollas.C.VSVg_NGFR was a gift from Brian Brown (Addgene plasmid # 158315 ; http://n2t.net/addgene:158315 ; RRID:Addgene_158315)
