>Addgene plasmid #158315 | pLKO_Ollas.C.VSVg_NGFR | depositor partial sequence | sequence record 305499 | Tagged NGFR
ATGGGGGCAGGTGCCACCGGCCGCGCCATGGACGGGCCGCGCCTGCTGCTGTTGCTGCTTCTGGGGGTGT
CCCTTGGAGGTGCCAAGGAGGCATGCAGCGGCTTCGCCAACGAGCTGGGCCCCAGGCTGATGGGCAAGTG
CGGAGGAGGCGGGGGAGGGGAGGACCAGGTGGACCCCAGGCTGATCGACGGCAAGGGAGGAGGCGGGGGA
GGGTATACAGATATCGAAATGAATAGACTCGGAAAGCCCACAGGCCTGTACACACACAGCGGTGAGTGCT
GCAAAGCCTGCAACCTGGGCGAGGGTGTGGCCCAGCCTTGTGGAGCCAACCAGACCGTGTGTGAGCCCTG
CCTGGACAGCGTGACGTTCTCCGACGTGGTGAGCGCGACCGAGCCGTGCAAGCCGTGCACCGAGTGCGTG
GGGCTCCAGAGCATGTCGGCGCCGTGCGTGGAGGCCGACGACGCCGTGTGCCGCTGCGCCTACGGCTACT
ACCAGGATGAGACGACTGGGCGCTGCGAGGCGTGCCGCGTGTGCGAGGCGGGCTCGGGCCTCGTGTTCTC
CTGCCAGGACAAGCAGAACACCGTGTGCGAGGAGTGCCCCGACGGCACGTATTCCGACGAGGCCAACCAC
GTGGACCCGTGCCTGCCCTGCACCGTGTGCGAGGACACCGAGCGCCAGCTCCGCGAGTGCACACGCTGGG
CCGACGCCGAGTGCGAGGAGATCCCTGGCCGTTGGATTACACGGTCCACACCCCCAGAGGGCTCGGACAG
CACAGCCCCCAGCACCCAGGAGCCTGAGGCACCTCCAGAACAAGACCTCATAGCCAGCACGGTGGCAGGT
GTGGTGACCACAGTGATGGGCAGCTCCCAGCCCGTGGTGACCCGAGGCACCACCGACAACCTCATCCCTG
TCTATTGCTCCATCCTGGCTGCTGTGGTTGTGGGCCTTGTGGCCTACATAGCCTTCAAGAGGTGGAACAG
GGGTATCCTCTAG
